Addgene plasmid #143300: TFORF1589
Purpose: Lentiviral vector for overexpressing transcription factor ORFs with unique 24-bp barcodes. Barcodes facilitate identification of transcription factors in pooled screens.
Depositing lab: Feng Zhang. Depositing organization: Broad Institute. Publication: A transcription factor atlas of directed differentiation. Joung J, Ma S, Tay T, Geiger-Schuller KR, Kirchgatterer PC, Verdine VK, Guo B, Arias-Garcia MA, Allen WE, Singh A, Kuksenko O, Abudayyeh OO, Gootenberg JS, Fu Z, Macrae RK, Buenrostro JD, Regev A, Zhang F. Cell. 2023 Jan 5;186(1):209-229.e26. doi: 10.1016/j.cell.2022.11.026. PubMed 36608654.
Backbone
  Vector backbone: pLX_TRC317
  Backbone manufacturer: Broad Institute Genetic Perturbation Platform
  Backbone size w/o insert (bp): 8264
  Vector type: Mammalian Expression, Lentiviral
  Selectable markers: Puromycin
Growth in bacteria
  Bacterial resistance: Ampicillin, 100 μg/mL
  Growth temperature: 37°C
  Growth strain: NEB Stable
  Copy number: High Copy
Gene/Insert
  Gene/Insert name: ZNF773
  Species: H. sapiens (human)
  Insert size (bp): 1427
  Entrez Gene: ZNF773 (a.k.a. MGC4728, ZNF419B, FLJ00301)
  Promoter: EF1a
  Cloning method: Unknown
  Sequencing primers: 5′ GGGTGGAGACTGAAGTTAGGCCAG; 3′ CACATAGCGTAAAAGGAGCAACATAG
Terms and licenses: Academic/Nonprofit Terms; Industry Terms: Not Available to Industry
Depositor comments: NM_001304334,ENST00000598770 . The transcription factor ORF portion of this plasmid was synthesized by Genewiz. Please test multiple small colonies in case of plasmid recombination. To make this collection available in a timely manner, a portion of this collection was not fully sequenced by Addgene. If an Addgene verified full plasmid sequence is not available, please contact us prior to placing an order to request the full sequence.
How to cite: TFORF1589 was a gift from Feng Zhang (Addgene plasmid # 143300 ; http://n2t.net/addgene:143300 ; RRID:Addgene_143300)
