[The description below was written by a language model from this plasmid's Addgene catalogue record and pLannotate feature annotations shown in this document.]
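Description:
TFORF1589 is a lentiviral mammalian expression plasmid built on the pLX_TRC317 backbone. It is one member of a barcoded collection of transcription factor open reading frames. It carries human ZNF773 (also known as ZNF419B), a zinc finger protein thought to act in transcriptional regulation, under the strong constitutive EF-1α promoter. The ORF was made by gene synthesis, and the catalogue gives an insert size of about 1.4 kb. The automated annotation labels only the first ~630 bp after the promoter as ZNF773, probably because the annotation is a partial match. The record says each clone has a unique 24-bp barcode, but the feature table does not annotate it, so its position is not given. A WPRE downstream of the insert enhances transcript stability and expression.

The viral architecture is that of a third-generation, self-inactivating vector. An RSV promoter drives a truncated HIV-1 5' LTR, followed by the Ψ packaging signal with a partial gag sequence, the RRE for Rev-dependent nuclear export, a cPPT/CTS and a ΔU3 3' LTR. An SV40 polyadenylation signal lies just beyond the 3' LTR. Within the proviral region, upstream of the EF-1α cassette, an SV40 early promoter drives puromycin N-acetyltransferase, which allows selection of transduced cells. In bacteria the plasmid is maintained through a high-copy ColE1/pUC-type origin and ampicillin resistance. An f1 origin and remnants of lac, T7 and T3 elements are also present. The depositor cautions that the plasmid can recombine during propagation.

The construct is intended for overexpressing ZNF773 in mammalian cells, alone or in pooled screens. In pooled screens, barcode sequencing identifies which transcription factor each cell received, as in directed-differentiation studies.
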