Features (pLannotate 1.2.2; 31 found; start..end, strand, type, name):
      5..231     +  promoter       RSV promoter: Rous sarcoma virus enhancer/promoter
    232..412     +  LTR            5' LTR (truncated): truncated 5' long terminal repeat (LTR) from HIV-1
    459..584     +  misc_feature   HIV-1 Ψ: packaging signal of human immunodeficiency virus type 1
    568..931     +  CDS            HIV-1 gag (fragment): gag protein from human immunodeficiency virus 1; gag
   1077..1310    +  misc_feature   RRE: The Rev response element (RRE) of HIV-1 allows for Rev-dependent mRNA export from the nucleus to the cytoplasm.
   1687..1713    +  CDS            Rev (fragment): human immunodeficiency virus 1 (HIV-1) Rev protein; rev; enhances nuclear export of unspliced and incompletely spliced viral mRNAs
   1720..1743    +  promoter       SV40 promoter (fragment): SV40 early promoter
   1744..1815    +  promoter       SV40 promoter (fragment): SV40 enhancer and early promoter
   1839..1974    +  rep_origin     SV40 ori: SV40 origin of replication
   2020..2616    +  CDS            PuroR (fragment): puromycin N-acetyltransferase; pac from Streptomyces; confers resistance to puromycin
   2665..2782    +  misc_feature   cPPT/CTS: central polypurine tract and central termination sequence of HIV-1
   2847..2913    +  CDS            small t antigen (fragment): SV40 (simian virus 40) small t antigen
   2920..4098    +  promoter       EF-1α promoter: strong constitutive promoter for human elongation factor EF-1α
   4115..4747    +  CDS            ZNF773 (fragment): ZN773_HUMAN - Also known as ZNF419B. Experimental evidence at protein level: Swiss-Prot protein existence level 1. May be involved in transcriptional regulation. From Homo sapiens (Human).
   5453..5506    +  promoter       U6 promoter (fragment): RNA polymerase III promoter for human U6 snRNA
   5548..6136    +  misc_feature   WPRE: woodchuck hepatitis virus posttranscriptional regulatory element
   6187..6206    +  misc_feature   cPPT/CTS (fragment): central polypurine tract and central termination sequence of HIV-1
   6208..6441    +  LTR            3' LTR (ΔU3): self-inactivating 3' long terminal repeat (LTR) from HIV-1
   6519..6640    +  polyA_signal   SV40 poly(A) signal: SV40 polyadenylation signal
   6680..6815    +  rep_origin     SV40 ori: SV40 origin of replication
   6836..6854    -  promoter       T7 promoter: promoter for bacteriophage T7 RNA polymerase
   6862..7017    +  CDS            lacZα (fragment): LacZα fragment of β-galactosidase; lacZ fragment
   7022..7450    +  rep_origin     f1 ori (sequence partly withheld): f1 bacteriophage origin of replication; arrow indicates direction of (+) strand synthesis
   7503..7607    +  promoter       AmpR promoter: bla
   7608..8468    +  CDS            AmpR: β-lactamase; bla; confers resistance to ampicillin, carbenicillin, and related antibiotics
   8639..9227    +  rep_origin     ori: high-copy-number ColE1/pMB1/pBR322/pUC origin of replication
   9410..9502    +  CDS            lacI (fragment): lac repressor; lacI; The lac repressor binds to the lac operator to inhibit transcription in E. coli. This inhibition can be relieved by adding lactose or isopropyl-β-D-thiogalactopyranoside (IPTG).
   9515..9536    +  protein_bind   CAP binding site: CAP binding activates transcription in the presence of cAMP. E. coli catabolite activator protein
   9551..9581    +  promoter       lac promoter: promoter for the E. coli lac operon
   9589..9605    +  protein_bind   lac operator: The lac repressor binds to the lac operator to inhibit transcription in E. coli. This inhibition can be relieved by adding lactose or isopropyl-β-D-thiogalactopyranoside (IPTG). lac repressor encoded by lacI
   9650..9668    +  promoter       T3 promoter: promoter for bacteriophage T3 RNA polymerase
>Addgene plasmid #143300 | TFORF1589 | addgene full sequence | sequence record 400328 | Addgene NGS Result
TTAATGTAGTCTTATGCAATACTCTTGTAGTCTTGCAACATGGTAACGATGAGTTAGCAACATGCCTTAC
AAGGAGAGAAAAAGCACCGTGCATGCCGATTGGTGGAAGTAAGGTGGTACGATCGTGCCTTATTAGGAAG
GCAACAGACGGGTCTGACATGGATTGGACGAACCACTGAATTGCCGCATTGCAGAGATATTGTATTTAAG
TGCCTAGCTCGATACATAAACGGGTCTCTCTGGTTAGACCAGATCTGAGCCTGGGAGCTCTCTGGCTAAC
TAGGGAACCCACTGCTTAAGCCTCAATAAAGCTTGCCTTGAGTGCTTCAAGTAGTGTGTGCCCGTCTGTT
GTGTGACTCTGGTAACTAGAGATCCCTCAGACCCTTTTAGTCAGTGTGGAAAATCTCTAGCAGTGGCGCC
CGAACAGGGACTTGAAAGCGAAAGGGAAACCAGAGGAGCTCTCTCGACGCAGGACTCGGCTTGCTGAAGC
GCGCACGGCAAGAGGCGAGGGGCGGCGACTGGTGAGTACGCCAAAAATTTTGACTAGCGGAGGCTAGAAG
GAGAGAGATGGGTGCGAGAGCGTCAGTATTAAGCGGGGGAGAATTAGATCGCGATGGGAAAAAATTCGGT
TAAGGCCAGGGGGAAAGAAAAAATATAAATTAAAACATATAGTATGGGCAAGCAGGGAGCTAGAACGATT
CGCAGTTAATCCTGGCCTGTTAGAAACATCAGAAGGCTGTAGACAAATACTGGGACAGCTACAACCATCC
CTTCAGACAGGATCAGAAGAACTTAGATCATTATATAATACAGTAGCAACCCTCTATTGTGTGCATCAAA
GGATAGAGATAAAAGACACCAAGGAAGCTTTAGACAAGATAGAGGAAGAGCAAAACAAAAGTAAGACCAC
CGCACAGCAAGCGGCCGCTGATCTTCAGACCTGGAGGAGGAGATATGAGGGACAATTGGAGAAGTGAATT
ATATAAATATAAAGTAGTAAAAATTGAACCATTAGGAGTAGCACCCACCAAGGCAAAGAGAAGAGTGGTG
CAGAGAGAAAAAAGAGCAGTGGGAATAGGAGCTTTGTTCCTTGGGTTCTTGGGAGCAGCAGGAAGCACTA
TGGGCGCAGCGTCAATGACGCTGACGGTACAGGCCAGACAATTATTGTCTGGTATAGTGCAGCAGCAGAA
CAATTTGCTGAGGGCTATTGAGGCGCAACAGCATCTGTTGCAACTCACAGTCTGGGGCATCAAGCAGCTC
CAGGCAAGAATCCTGGCTGTGGAAAGATACCTAAAGGATCAACAGCTCCTGGGGATTTGGGGTTGCTCTG
GAAAACTCATTTGCACCACTGCTGTGCCTTGGAATGCTAGTTGGAGTAATAAATCTCTGGAACAGATTTG
GAATCACACGACCTGGATGGAGTGGGACAGAGAAATTAACAATTACACAAGCTTAATACACTCCTTAATT
GAAGAATCGCAAAACCAGCAAGAAAAGAATGAACAAGAATTATTGGAATTAGATAAATGGGCAAGTTTGT
GGAATTGGTTTAACATAACAAATTGGCTGTGGTATATAAAATTATTCATAATGATAGTAGGAGGCTTGGT
AGGTTTAAGAATAGTTTTTGCTGTACTTTCTATAGTGAATAGAGTTAGGCAGGGATATTCACCATTATCG
TTTCAGACCCACCTCCCAACCCCGAGGGGACCCATGCATTGCATCTCAATTAGTCAGCAACCAGGTGTGG
AAAGTCCCCAGGCTCCCCAGCAGGCAGAAGTATGCAAAGCATGCGTCTCAATTAGTCAGCAACCATAGTC
CCGCCCCTAACTCCGCCCATCCCGCCCCTAACTCCGCCCAGTTCCGCCCATTCTCCGCCCCATGGCTGAC
TAATTTTTTTTATTTATGCAGAGGCCGAGGCCGCCTCGGCCTCTGAGCTATTCCAGAAGTAGTGAGGAGG
CTTTTTTGGAGGCCTAGGCTTTTGCAAAAAGCTTTCTAGAGGTACCACCGGAGCTTACCATGACCGAGTA
CAAGCCCACGGTGCGCCTCGCCACCCGCGACGACGTCCCCAGGGCCGTACGCACCCTCGCCGCCGCGTTC
GCCGACTACCCCGCCACGCGCCACACCGTCGATCCGGACCGCCACATCGAGCGGGTCACCGAGCTGCAAG
AACTCTTCCTCACGCGCGTCGGGCTCGACATCGGCAAGGTGTGGGTCGCGGACGACGGCGCCGCCGTGGC
GGTCTGGACCACGCCGGAGAGCGTCGAAGCGGGGGCGGTGTTCGCCGAGATCGGCCCGCGCATGGCCGAG
TTGAGCGGTTCCCGGCTGGCCGCGCAGCAACAGATGGAAGGCCTCCTGGCGCCGCACCGGCCCAAGGAGC
CCGCGTGGTTCCTGGCCACCGTCGGCGTCTCGCCCGACCACCAGGGCAAGGGTCTGGGCAGCGCCGTCGT
GCTCCCCGGAGTGGAGGCGGCCGAGCGCGCCGGGGTGCCCGCCTTCCTGGAGACCTCCGCGCCCCGCAAC
CTCCCCTTCTACGAGCGGCTCGGCTTCACCGTCACCGCCGACGTCGAGGTGCCCGAAGGACCGCGCACCT
GGTGCATGACCCGCAAGCCCGGTGCCAGTTAACGAATTCTAGATCTTGAGACAAATGGCAGTATTCATCC
ACAATTTTAAAAGAAAAGGGGGGATTGGGGGGTACAGTGCAGGGGAAAGAATAGTAGACATAATAGCAAC
AGACATACAAACTAAAGAATTACAAAAACAAATTACAAAAATTCAAAATTTTCGGGTTTATTACAGGGAC
AGCAGAGATCCACTTTGGCGCCGGCTCGAGGCCTGCAGGTGCAAAGATGGATAAAGTTTTAAACAGAGAG
GAATCTTTGCAGCTAATGGACCTTCTAGGTCTTGAAAGGAGTGGGAATTGGCTCCGGTGCCCGTCAGTGG
GCAGAGCGCACATCGCCCACAGTCCCCGAGAAGTTGGGGGGAGGGGTCGGCAATTGAACCGGTGCCTAGA
GAAGGTGGCGCGGGGTAAACTGGGAAAGTGATGTCGTGTACTGGCTCCGCCTTTTTCCCGAGGGTGGGGG
AGAACCGTATATAAGTGCAGTAGTCGCCGTGAACGTTCTTTTTCGCAACGGGTTTGCCGCCAGAACACAG
GTAAGTGCCGTGTGTGGTTCCCGCGGGCCTGGCCTCTTTACGGGTTATGGCCCTTGCGTGCCTTGAATTA
CTTCCACCTGGCTGCAGTACGTGATTCTTGATCCCGAGCTTCGGGTTGGAAGTGGGTGGGAGAGTTCGAG
GCCTTGCGCTTAAGGAGCCCCTTCGCCTCGTGCTTGAGTTGAGGCCTGGCCTGGGCGCTGGGGCCGCCGC
GTGCGAATCTGGTGGCACCTTCGCGCCTGTCTCGCTGCTTTCGATAAGTCTCTAGCCATTTAAAATTTTT
GATGACCTGCTGCGACGCTTTTTTTCTGGCAAGATAGTCTTGTAAATGCGGGCCAAGATCTGCACACTGG
TATTTCGGTTTTTGGGGCCGCGGGCGGCGACGGGGCCCGTGCGTCCCAGCGCACATGTTCGGCGAGGCGG
GGCCTGCGAGCGCGGCCACCGAGAATCGGACGGGGGTAGTCTCAAGCTGGCCGGCCTGCTCTGGTGCCTG
GCCTCGCGCCGCCGTGTATCGCCCCGCCCTGGGCGGCAAGGCTGGCCCGGTCGGCACCAGTTGCGTGAGC
GGAAAGATGGCCGCTTCCCGGCCCTGCTGCAGGGAGCTCAAAATGGAGGACGCGGCGCTCGGGAGAGCGG
GCGGGTGAGTCACCCACACAAAGGAAAAGGGCCTTTCCGTCCTCAGCCGTCGCTTCATGTGACTCCACGG
AGTACCGGGCGCCGTCCAGGCACCTCGATTAGTTCTCGAGCTTTTGGAGTACGTCGTCTTTAGGTTGGGG
GGAGGGGTTTTATGCGATGGAGTTTCCCCACACTGAGTGGGTGGAGACTGAAGTTAGGCCAGCTTGGCAC
TTGATGTAATTCTCCTTGGAATTTGCCCTTTTTGAGTTTGGATCTTGGTTCATTCTCAAGCCTCAGACAG
TGGTTCAAAGTTTTTTTCTTCCATTTCAGGTGTCGTGAGGCTAGCACCGCCACCATGGCGGCGGCCACGC
TGAGGGACCCCGCTCAGGGCTATGTGACCTTTGAGGACGTGGCTGTCTACTTCTCCCAGGAGGAATGGAG
ATTGCTTGATGACGCTCAGAGGCTCCTCTACCGCAATGTGATGCTGGAGAACTTTACACTTCTGGCCTCT
CTGGGACTTGCATCTTCCAAGACCCATGAAATAACCCAGCTGGAGTCATGGGAGGAGCCCTTCATGCCTG
CTTGGGAAGTTGTGACTTCAGCCATACTGAGAGGTAGTTGGCAAGGAGCCAAGGCTGAGGCAGCTGCTGA
GCAGAGTGCTTCTGTAGAAGTGCCCAGTTCAAACGTTCAGCAACACCAGAAGCAGCACTGTGGAGAGAAA
CCCTTAAAAAGACAAGAGGGCAGGGTCCCAGTTTTGAGGAGTTGCAGAGTCCACCTATCAGAGAAGTCCT
TGCAAAGCAGGGAAGTTGGGAAGGATCTTCTGACCAGCTCAGGTGTTCTCAAGCACCAGGTGACTCACAC
GGGAGAGAAGTCACATAGGAGCTCCAAAAGTAGGGAGGCCTTTCATGCTGGAAAAAGGCATTACAAATGC
AGTGAATGTGGGAAAGCCTTTGGTCAGAAATATTTACTTGTTCAGCACCAGAGACTGCACACTGGGGAAA
AGCCTTATGAATGCAGTGAATGTGGGAAGTTATTTAGCCATAAGTCCAACCTTTTTATACACCAAATAGT
TCACACTGGAGAAAGGCCTTATGGGTGTAGTGACTGTGGAAAATCCTTTAGCCGTAATGCTGACCTCATT
CAACACCAGAGAGTTCACACTGGAGAAAAGCCTTTTACATGCAGTGAATGTGGAAAAGCTTTCAGGCATA
ATTCCACACTTGTTCAGCATCACAGAATCCACACTGGAGTAAGGCCTTATGAGTGCAGTGAATGTGGAAA
ATTGTTTAGTTTCAACTCCAGCCTCATGAAACATCAGAGAGTTCACACTGGAGAAAGACCTTATAAGTGC
AGTGAATGTGGAAAATTCTATAGCCACAAGTCCAGCCTTATCAATCATTGGCGTGTTCACACTGGAGAAA
GGCCTTATGAGTGCAGTGAATGTGGGAAATTTTTTAGCCAAAGCTCAAGCCTCATGCAACATCGAAAAGT
TCACACTGGAGAAAAACCTTTTAAGTGCAATGAATGTGGGAGATTCTTTAGTGAGAATTCCAGCCTTGTT
AAACATCAGAGGGTTCACACTGGAGCAAAGCCTTATGAGTGCAGGGAATGTGGGAAATTTTTTCGCCACA
GCTCCAGTCTTGTTAAACATCGAAGGATTCACACTGGAGAAATACAATAGTAATGAACTAGTCCGTAACT
TGAAAGTATTTCGATTTCTTGGCTTTATATATCTTGTGGAAAGGACGAAGAAGAACTTTAGCCTACCTAT
CAACGCGTTAAGTCGACAATCAACCTCTGGATTACAAAATTTGTGAAAGATTGACTGGTATTCTTAACTA
TGTTGCTCCTTTTACGCTATGTGGATACGCTGCTTTAATGCCTTTGTATCATGCTATTGCTTCCCGTATG
GCTTTCATTTTCTCCTCCTTGTATAAATCCTGGTTGCTGTCTCTTTATGAGGAGTTGTGGCCCGTTGTCA
GGCAACGTGGCGTGGTGTGCACTGTGTTTGCTGACGCAACCCCCACTGGTTGGGGCATTGCCACCACCTG
TCAGCTCCTTTCCGGGACTTTCGCTTTCCCCCTCCCTATTGCCACGGCGGAACTCATCGCCGCCTGCCTT
GCCCGCTGCTGGACAGGGGCTCGGCTGTTGGGCACTGACAATTCCGTGGTGTTGTCGGGGAAATCATCGT
CCTTTCCTTGGCTGCTCGCCTGTGTTGCCACCTGGATTCTGCGCGGGACGTCCTTCTGCTACGTCCCTTC
GGCCCTCAATCCAGCGGACCTTCCTTCCCGCGGCCTGCTGCCGGCTCTGCGGCCTCTTCCGCGTCTTCGC
CTTCGCCCTCAGACGAGTCGGATCTCCCTTTGGGCCGCCTCCCCGCGTCGACTTTAAGACCAATGACTTA
CAAGGCAGCTGTAGATCTTAGCCACTTTTTAAAAGAAAAGGGGGGACTGGAAGGGCTAATTCACTCCCAA
CGAAGACAAGATCTGCTTTTTGCTTGTACTGGGTCTCTCTGGTTAGACCAGATCTGAGCCTGGGAGCTCT
CTGGCTAACTAGGGAACCCACTGCTTAAGCCTCAATAAAGCTTGCCTTGAGTGCTTCAAGTAGTGTGTGC
CCGTCTGTTGTGTGACTCTGGTAACTAGAGATCCCTCAGACCCTTTTAGTCAGTGTGGAAAATCTCTAGC
AGTACGTATAGTAGTTCATGTCATCTTATTATTCAGTATTTATAACTTGCAAAGAAATGAATATCAGAGA
GTGAGAGGAACTTGTTTATTGCAGCTTATAATGGTTACAAATAAAGCAATAGCATCACAAATTTCACAAA
TAAAGCATTTTTTTCACTGCATTCTAGTTGTGGTTTGTCCAAACTCATCAATGTATCTTATCATGTCTGG
CTCTAGCTATCCCGCCCCTAACTCCGCCCATCCCGCCCCTAACTCCGCCCAGTTCCGCCCATTCTCCGCC
CCATGGCTGACTAATTTTTTTTATTTATGCAGAGGCCGAGGCCGCCTCGGCCTCTGAGCTATTCCAGAAG
TAGTGAGGAGGCTTTTTTGGAGGCCTAGGGACGTACCCAATTCGCCCTATAGTGAGTCGTATTACGCGCG
CTCACTGGCCGTCGTTTTACAACGTCGTGACTGGGAAAACCCTGGCGTTACCCAACTTAATCGCCTTGCA
GCACATCCCCCTTTCGCCAGCTGGCGTAATAGCGAAGAGGCCCGCACCGATCGCCCTTCCCAACAGTTGC
GCAGCCTGAATGGCGAATGGG
[124 nt withheld, positions 7022-7145]
C
[91 nt withheld, positions 7147-7237]
A
[49 nt withheld, positions 7239-7287]
CCTTTGACGTTGGAGTCCACGTTCTTT
[37 nt withheld, positions 7315-7351]
ACCCTATCTCGGTCTATTCTTTTGATTTATAAGGGATTTTGCCGATTTCGGCCTATTGGTTAAAAAATGA
GCTGATTTAACAAAAATTTAACGCGAATTTTAACAAAATATTAACGCTTACAATTTAGGTGGCACTTTTC
GGGGAAATGTGCGCGGAACCCCTATTTGTTTATTTTTCTAAATACATTCAAATATGTATCCGCTCATGAG
ACAATAACCCTGATAAATGCTTCAATAATATTGAAAAAGGAAGAGTATGAGTATTCAACATTTCCGTGTC
GCCCTTATTCCCTTTTTTGCGGCATTTTGCCTTCCTGTTTTTGCTCACCCAGAAACGCTGGTGAAAGTAA
AAGATGCTGAAGATCAGTTGGGTGCACGAGTGGGTTACATCGAACTGGATCTCAACAGCGGTAAGATCCT
TGAGAGTTTTCGCCCCGAAGAACGTTTTCCAATGATGAGCACTTTTAAAGTTCTGCTATGTGGCGCGGTA
TTATCCCGTATTGACGCCGGGCAAGAGCAACTCGGTCGCCGCATACACTATTCTCAGAATGACTTGGTTG
AGTACTCACCAGTCACAGAAAAGCATCTTACGGATGGCATGACAGTAAGAGAATTATGCAGTGCTGCCAT
AACCATGAGTGATAACACTGCGGCCAACTTACTTCTGACAACGATCGGAGGACCGAAGGAGCTAACCGCT
TTTTTGCACAACATGGGGGATCATGTAACTCGCCTTGATCGTTGGGAACCGGAGCTGAATGAAGCCATAC
CAAACGACGAGCGTGACACCACGATGCCTGTAGCAATGGCAACAACGTTGCGCAAACTATTAACTGGCGA
ACTACTTACTCTAGCTTCCCGGCAACAATTAATAGACTGGATGGAGGCGGATAAAGTTGCAGGACCACTT
CTGCGCTCGGCCCTTCCGGCTGGCTGGTTTATTGCTGATAAATCTGGAGCCGGTGAGCGTGGGTCTCGCG
GTATCATTGCAGCACTGGGGCCAGATGGTAAGCCCTCCCGTATCGTAGTTATCTACACGACGGGGAGTCA
GGCAACTATGGATGAACGAAATAGACAGATCGCTGAGATAGGTGCCTCACTGATTAAGCATTGGTAACTG
TCAGACCAAGTTTACTCATATATACTTTAGATTGATTTAAAACTTCATTTTTAATTTAAAAGGATCTAGG
TGAAGATCCTTTTTGATAATCTCATGACCAAAATCCCTTAACGTGAGTTTTCGTTCCACTGAGCGTCAGA
CCCCGTAGAAAAGATCAAAGGATCTTCTTGAGATCCTTTTTTTCTGCGCGTAATCTGCTGCTTGCAAACA
AAAAAACCACCGCTACCAGCGGTGGTTTGTTTGCCGGATCAAGAGCTACCAACTCTTTTTCCGAAGGTAA
CTGGCTTCAGCAGAGCGCAGATACCAAATACTGTTCTTCTAGTGTAGCCGTAGTTAGGCCACCACTTCAA
GAACTCTGTAGCACCGCCTACATACCTCGCTCTGCTAATCCTGTTACCAGTGGCTGCTGCCAGTGGCGAT
AAGTCGTGTCTTACCGGGTTGGACTCAAGACGATAGTTACCGGATAAGGCGCAGCGGTCGGGCTGAACGG
GGGGTTCGTGCACACAGCCCAGCTTGGAGCGAACGACCTACACCGAACTGAGATACCTACAGCGTGAGCT
ATGAGAAAGCGCCACGCTTCCCGAAGGGAGAAAGGCGGACAGGTATCCGGTAAGCGGCAGGGTCGGAACA
GGAGAGCGCACGAGGGAGCTTCCAGGGGGAAACGCCTGGTATCTTTATAGTCCTGTCGGGTTTCGCCACC
TCTGACTTGAGCGTCGATTTTTGTGATGCTCGTCAGGGGGGCGGAGCCTATGGAAAAACGCCAGCAACGC
GGCCTTTTTACGGTTCCTGGCCTTTTGCTGGCCTTTTGCTCACATGTTCTTTCCTGCGTTATCCCCTGAT
TCTGTGGATAACCGTATTACCGCCTTTGAGTGAGCTGATACCGCTCGCCGCAGCCGAACGACCGAGCGCA
GCGAGTCAGTGAGCGAGGAAGCGGAAGAGCGCCCAATACGCAAACCGCCTCTCCCCGCGCGTTGGCCGAT
TCATTAATGCAGCTGGCACGACAGGTTTCCCGACTGGAAAGCGGGCAGTGAGCGCAACGCAATTAATGTG
AGTTAGCTCACTCATTAGGCACCCCAGGCTTTACACTTTATGCTTCCGGCTCGTATGTTGTGTGGAATTG
TGAGCGGATAACAATTTCACACAGGAAACAGCTATGACCATGATTACGCCAAGCGCGCAATTAACCCTCA
CTAAAGGGAACAAAAGCTGGAGCTGCAAGC
