>Addgene plasmid #143300 | TFORF1589 | depositor partial sequence | sequence record 282038 | Insert
ACCGCCACCATGGCGGCGGCCACGCTGAGGGACCCCGCTCAGGGCTATGTGACCTTTGAGGACGTGGCTG
TCTACTTCTCCCAGGAGGAATGGAGATTGCTTGATGACGCTCAGAGGCTCCTCTACCGCAATGTGATGCT
GGAGAACTTTACACTTCTGGCCTCTCTGGGACTTGCATCTTCCAAGACCCATGAAATAACCCAGCTGGAG
TCATGGGAGGAGCCCTTCATGCCTGCTTGGGAAGTTGTGACTTCAGCCATACTGAGAGGTAGTTGGCAAG
GAGCCAAGGCTGAGGCAGCTGCTGAGCAGAGTGCTTCTGTAGAAGTGCCCAGTTCAAACGTTCAGCAACA
CCAGAAGCAGCACTGTGGAGAGAAACCCTTAAAAAGACAAGAGGGCAGGGTCCCAGTTTTGAGGAGTTGC
AGAGTCCACCTATCAGAGAAGTCCTTGCAAAGCAGGGAAGTTGGGAAGGATCTTCTGACCAGCTCAGGTG
TTCTCAAGCACCAGGTGACTCACACGGGAGAGAAGTCACATAGGAGCTCCAAAAGTAGGGAGGCCTTTCA
TGCTGGAAAAAGGCATTACAAATGCAGTGAATGTGGGAAAGCCTTTGGTCAGAAATATTTACTTGTTCAG
CACCAGAGACTGCACACTGGGGAAAAGCCTTATGAATGCAGTGAATGTGGGAAGTTATTTAGCCATAAGT
CCAACCTTTTTATACACCAAATAGTTCACACTGGAGAAAGGCCTTATGGGTGTAGTGACTGTGGAAAATC
CTTTAGCCGTAATGCTGACCTCATTCAACACCAGAGAGTTCACACTGGAGAAAAGCCTTTTACATGCAGT
GAATGTGGAAAAGCTTTCAGGCATAATTCCACACTTGTTCAGCATCACAGAATCCACACTGGAGTAAGGC
CTTATGAGTGCAGTGAATGTGGAAAATTGTTTAGTTTCAACTCCAGCCTCATGAAACATCAGAGAGTTCA
CACTGGAGAAAGACCTTATAAGTGCAGTGAATGTGGAAAATTCTATAGCCACAAGTCCAGCCTTATCAAT
CATTGGCGTGTTCACACTGGAGAAAGGCCTTATGAGTGCAGTGAATGTGGGAAATTTTTTAGCCAAAGCT
CAAGCCTCATGCAACATCGAAAAGTTCACACTGGAGAAAAACCTTTTAAGTGCAATGAATGTGGGAGATT
CTTTAGTGAGAATTCCAGCCTTGTTAAACATCAGAGGGTTCACACTGGAGCAAAGCCTTATGAGTGCAGG
GAATGTGGGAAATTTTTTCGCCACAGCTCCAGTCTTGTTAAACATCGAAGGATTCACACTGGAGAAATAC
AATAGTAATGAACTAGTCCGTAACTTGAAAGTATTTCGATTTCTTGGCTTTATATATCTTGTGGAAAGGA
CGAAGAAGAACTTTAGCCTACCTATCA
