>Addgene plasmid #143300 | TFORF1589 | depositor partial sequence | sequence record 282039 | Barcode
AGAAGAACTTTAGCCTACCTATCA
